Addgene plasmid #99240: pCI-Neo-HKIImut
Purpose: Type II Hexokinase expressed in AS-30D rat hepatoma cell line
Depositing lab: Peter Pedersen. Depositing organization: Johns Hopkins University and School of Medicine. Publication: Glucose catabolism in cancer cells. The type II hexokinase promoter contains functionally active response elements for the tumor suppressor p53. Mathupala SP, Heese C, Pedersen PL. J Biol Chem. 1997 Sep 5;272(36):22776-80. PubMed 9278438.
Backbone
  Vector backbone: pCI-Neo
  Backbone manufacturer: Promega
  Backbone size w/o insert (bp): 5472
  Total vector size (bp): 8220
  Modifications to backbone: HKII cDNA (cloned from rat AS-30D hepatoma) inserted in MCS of vector between EcoRI and XbaI sites. A Kozak sequence was for enhanced translation initiation.
  Vector type: Mammalian Expression
  Selectable markers: Neomycin (select with G418)
Growth in bacteria
  Bacterial resistance: Ampicillin, 100 μg/mL
  Growth temperature: 37°C
  Growth strain: DH5alpha
  Copy number: High Copy
Gene/Insert
  Gene/Insert name: Hexokinase II (alt names: HKII; Type II hexokinase; HK2)
  Species: R. norvegicus (rat)
  Insert size (bp): 2748
  Mutation: Four silent mutations; P (115)L, A (192) V, F (782) S, L (854) P
  GenBank ID: AF027179
  Entrez Gene: Hk2
  Promoter: CMV I.E.
  Cloning method: Restriction Enzyme; 5′ cloning site EcoRI (not destroyed); 3′ cloning site XbaI (not destroyed)
  Sequencing primers: 5′ TAATACGACTCACTATAG; 3′ ATTAACCCTCACTAAAGGG
Terms and licenses: Academic/Nonprofit Terms; Industry Terms: Not Available to Industry
Depositor comments: Addgene's QC result found 4 additional mutations (V192A, V378A, M555V, and E699G), that are unexpected; however, the depositor notes that they are away from the catalytic site (and the catalytic site is active).
How to cite: pCI-Neo-HKIImut was a gift from Peter Pedersen (Addgene plasmid # 99240 ; http://n2t.net/addgene:99240 ; RRID:Addgene_99240)
