[The description below was written by a language model from this plasmid's Addgene catalogue record and pLannotate feature annotations shown in this document.]
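Description:
pCI-Neo-HKIImut is a mammalian expression plasmid built on the Promega pCI-Neo backbone that carries the rat type II hexokinase (Hk2/HKII) cDNA cloned from the AS-30D hepatoma cell line. The roughly 2.75 kb coding sequence sits between the EcoRI and XbaI sites of the multiple cloning site, giving a total plasmid size of about 8.2 kb, and a Kozak sequence was added to improve translation initiation. Expression is driven by the human CMV immediate-early enhancer and promoter, followed by a chimeric β-globin/immunoglobulin intron that generally boosts mRNA processing and expression, and transcripts are terminated by an SV40 polyadenylation signal. T7 and T3 phage promoters flank the insert and also serve as sequencing primer sites. In bacteria the plasmid is maintained by a high-copy ColE1/pUC-type origin with ampicillin resistance, and an f1 origin permits single-stranded DNA production. A separate SV40 enhancer/early promoter–neo–synthetic poly(A) cassette allows G418 selection of stably transfected mammalian cells.

The encoded enzyme phosphorylates glucose to glucose 6-phosphate in the first step of glycolysis, and the construct comes from work on glucose catabolism in cancer cells. The "mut" designation reflects sequence differences in this hepatoma-derived clone. The record's mutation field reads "four silent mutations" alongside four amino-acid substitutions (P115L, A192V, F782S, L854P), without clarifying how the two relate. Repository sequencing also found four further unexpected changes (V192A, V378A, M555V, E699G), which the depositor notes lie away from the catalytic site, with the enzyme remaining active. The depositor and repository full-sequence records are both 8,220 nt with the same feature set and order, differing only in the numbering start point.
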