Features (pLannotate 1.2.2; 19 found; start..end, strand, type, name):
    140..517     +  enhancer       CMV enhancer: human cytomegalovirus immediate early enhancer
    518..729     +  promoter       CMV promoter: human cytomegalovirus (CMV) immediate early promoter
    890..1022    +  intron         chimeric intron: chimera between introns from human β-globin and immunoglobulin heavy chain genes
   1067..1085    +  promoter       T7 promoter: promoter for bacteriophage T7 RNA polymerase
   1108..3858    +  CDS            Hk2: HXK2_RAT - Experimental evidence at protein level: Swiss-Prot protein existence level 1. Catalyzes the phosphorylation of hexose, such as D-glucose and D-fructose, to hexose 6-phosphate (D-glucose 6-phosphate and D- fructose 6-phosphate, respectively) (PubMed:5871820). Mediates the initial step of glycolysis by catalyzing phosphorylation of D-glucose to D-glucose 6-phosphate (PubMed:5871820). Plays a key role in maintaining the integrity of the outer mitochondrial membrane by preventing the release of apoptogenic molecules from the intermembrane space and subsequent apoptosis (By similarity).
   3889..3906    -  promoter       T3 promoter (fragment): promoter for bacteriophage T3 RNA polymerase
   3924..4045    -  polyA_signal   SV40 poly(A) signal: SV40 polyadenylation signal
   4068..4136    -  CDS            large T antigen (fragment): large T antigen from SV40 (simian virus 40)
   4160..4227    +  CDS            lacZα (fragment): LacZα fragment of β-galactosidase; lacZ fragment
   4231..4659    +  rep_origin     f1 ori (sequence partly withheld): f1 bacteriophage origin of replication; arrow indicates direction of (+) strand synthesis
   4687..4738    -  misc_feature   bom (fragment): basis of mobility region from pBR322
   4803..5160    +  promoter       SV40 promoter: SV40 enhancer and early promoter
   5211..6002    +  CDS            neo: KKA2_KLEPN - Also known as kan, nptII. Experimental evidence at protein level: Swiss-Prot protein existence level 1. Resistance to kanamycin, neomycin, paromomycin, ribostamycin, butirosin and gentamicin B. From Klebsiella pneumoniae.
   6069..6117    +  polyA_signal   poly(A) signal: synthetic polyadenylation signal
   6137..6191    -  misc_feature   bom (fragment): basis of mobility region from pBR322
   6293..6328    -  CDS            rop (fragment): Rop protein, which maintains plasmids at low copy number; rop
   6423..6527    +  promoter       AmpR promoter: bla
   6528..7388    +  CDS            AmpR: β-lactamase; bla; confers resistance to ampicillin, carbenicillin, and related antibiotics
   7559..8147    +  rep_origin     ori: high-copy-number ColE1/pMB1/pBR322/pUC origin of replication
>Addgene plasmid #99240 | pCI-Neo-HKIImut | depositor full sequence | sequence record 181612 | Complete vector sequence
TCAATATTGGCCATTAGCCATATTATTCATTGGTTATATAGCATAAATCAATATTGGCTATTGGCCATTG
CATACGTTGTATCTATATCATAATATGTACATTTATATTGGCTCATGTCCAATATGACCGCCATGTTGGC
ATTGATTATTGACTAGTTATTAATAGTAATCAATTACGGGGTCATTAGTTCATAGCCCATATATGGAGTT
CCGCGTTACATAACTTACGGTAAATGGCCCGCCTGGCTGACCGCCCAACGACCCCCGCCCATTGACGTCA
ATAATGACGTATGTTCCCATAGTAACGCCAATAGGGACTTTCCATTGACGTCAATGGGTGGAGTATTTAC
GGTAAACTGCCCACTTGGCAGTACATCAAGTGTATCATATGCCAAGTCCGCCCCCTATTGACGTCAATGA
CGGTAAATGGCCCGCCTGGCATTATGCCCAGTACATGACCTTACGGGACTTTCCTACTTGGCAGTACATC
TACGTATTAGTCATCGCTATTACCATGGTGATGCGGTTTTGGCAGTACACCAATGGGCGTGGATAGCGGT
TTGACTCACGGGGATTTCCAAGTCTCCACCCCATTGACGTCAATGGGAGTTTGTTTTGGCACCAAAATCA
ACGGGACTTTCCAAAATGTCGTAACAACTGCGATCGCCCGCCCCGTTGACGCAAATGGGCGGTAGGCGTG
TACGGTGGGAGGTCTATATAAGCAGAGCTCGTTTAGTGAACCGTCAGATCACTAGAAGCTTTATTGCGGT
AGTTTATCACAGTTAAATTGCTAACGCAGTCAGTGCTTCTGACACAACAGTCTCGAACTTAAGCTGCAGT
GACTCTCTTAAGGTAGCCTTGCAGAAGTTGGTCGTGAGGCACTGGGCAGGTAAGTATCAAGGTTACAAGA
CAGGTTTAAGGAGACCAATAGAAACTGGGCTTGTCGAGACAGAGAAGACTCTTGCGTTTCTGATAGGCAC
CTATTGGTCTTACTGACATCCACTTTGCCTTTCTCTCCACAGGTGTCCACTCCCAGTTCAATTACAGCTC
TTAAGGCTAGAGTACTTAATACGACTCACTATAGGCTAGCCTCGAGAATTCGCCACCATGGTCGCCTCGC
ATATGATCGCCTGCTTATTCACGGAGCTCAACCAAAACCAAGTGCAGAAGGTTGACCAATTTCTCTACCA
CATGCGTCTCTCAGATGAGACCCTTCTGGAGATTTCTAGGCGGTTCCGGAAGGAGATGGAGAAAGGGCTA
GGAGCTACCACGCACCCTACAGCAGCTGTGAAAATGTTGCCTACCTTTGTGAGGTCAACTCCGGATGGGA
CAGAACATGGGGAGTTCCTGGCTCTGGATCTTGGAGGAACCAACTTCCGTGTGCTCCGAGTAAGGGTGAC
GGACAATGGCCTCCAGAGAGTGGAGATGGAGAACCAGATCTACGCCATCCTTGAGGACATCATGCGGGGC
AGTGGAACCCAGCTGTTTGACCACATCGCCGAATGCCTGGCCAACTTCATGGACAAGCTACAAATCAAAG
AGAAGAAGCTCCCTCTGGGTTTCACCTTCTCGTTCCCCTGCCACCAGACAAAACTGGATGAGAGTTTTTT
GGTCTCGTGGACTAAGGGGTTCAAGTCCAGTGGCGTGGAAGGCAGAGATGTGGTGGACCTGATCCGGAAG
GTTATCCAGCGCAGAGGGGACTTTGACATTGACATTGTGGCCGTGGTGAATGACACAGTTGGGACCATGA
TGACTTGTGGCTATGATGATCAGAACTGCGAGATTGGTCTCATTGTGGGCACTGGCAGCAACGCCTGCTA
CATGGAGGAAATGCGTCATATTGACATGGTGGAGGGAGATGAGGGGCGCATGTGCATCAACATGGAGTGG
GGAGCCTTTGGGGACGACGGTACACTCAATGACATCCGAACCGAGTTTGACCGAGAGATCGACATGGGCT
CGCTGAACCCTGGGAAGCAGCTGTTTGAGAAGATGATTAGCGGGATGTACATGGGGGAGCTGGTCAGGCT
CATCCTGGTGAAGATGGCCAAGGCAGAGCTGTTGTTCCAAGGGAAACTCAGCCCAGAACTCCTTACCACT
GGCTCCTTCGAGACCAAAGATGTCTCGGATATTGAAGAGGATAAGGATGGAATCGAGAAGGCCTACCAAA
TCCTGATGCGCCTGGGTCTGAATCCATTGCAGGAGGATTGTGTGGCCACGCACCGAATCTGCCAGATTGT
GTCCACGCGCTCGGCCAGTCTGTGCGCAGCCACCCTGGCCGCGGTGCTGTGGCGAATCAAAGAGAACAAG
GGCGAGGAGCGACTTCGCTCCACCATCGGTGTCGATGGCTCCGTCTACAAGAAACATCCCCATTTTGCCA
AGCGTCTCCATAAGGCAGTGAGGAGGCTGGTGCCCGACTGTGATGTCCGCTTCCTCCGCTCTGAGGATGG
CAGCGGCAAGGGGGCTGCTATGGTGACGGCGGTGGCTTACCGTCTGGCTGACCAACACCGGGCCCGCCAG
AAGACCCTGGAGTCTCTGAAGCTGAGCCACGAGCAGCTTCTGGAGGTTAAGAGAAGAATGAAGGTGGAAA
TGGAGCAGGGTCTGAGCAAGGAGACGCATGCGGTCGCCCCTGTGAAGATGCTGCCCACTTACGTGTGTGC
CACTCCAGATGGCACAGAGAAAGGAGACTTCTTGGCCTTGGATCTTGGAGGAACAAACTTCCGGGTCCTG
CTGGTGCGTGTGCGTAATGGCAAGCGGAGGGGCGTGGAGATGCATAACAAGATCTACTCCATCCCACAGG
AGGTTATGCATGGCACTGGGGAAGAGCTCTTCGACCACATTGTCCAGTGCATTGCGGACTTCCTGGAGTA
CATGGGCATGAAGGGCGTGTCCCTGCCTTTGGGTTTCACATTCTCCTTCCCTTGCCAGCAGAACAGCCTA
GACCAGAGCATCCTCCTCAAGTGGACAAAGGGATTCAAGGCATCTGGCTGCGAGGGTGAGGATGTGGTCA
CCTTGCTGAAGGAAGCGATTCACCGGCGAGAGGAGTTTGACCTGGATGTGGTTGCCGTGGTGAATGACAC
AGTTGGGACTATGATGACTTGTGGCTACGAAGACCCTCACTGTGAAGTTGGCCTCATTGTTGGCACCGGA
AGCAACGCCTGCTACATGGAAGAGATGCGTAATGTGGAGCTGGTGGACGGAGAGGAGGGACGGATGTGTG
TCAACATGGAGTGGGGAGCATTTGGGGACAATGGCTGCCTGGATGACTTGCGGACCGTGTTTGATGTTGC
TGTGGATGAGCTTTCTCTCAACCCTGGCAAACAGAGGTTCGAGAAGATGATCAGCGGCATGTACTTGGGA
GAGATTGTGCGCAACATTCTCATCGATTTCACGAAGCGGGGGCTGCTCTTCCGAGGCCGCATCTCAGAGC
GCCTCAAGACAAGGGGAATCTCTGAAACTAAGTTCCTGTCTCAGATAGAGAGCGACTGCCTAGCCCTGCT
ACAGGTTCGTGCCATCCTGCGCCACCTAGGGCTGGAGAGCACGTGCGATGACAGCATCATCGTGAAGGAG
GTGTGCACTGTGGTTGCCCGGCGCGCTGCACAGCTCTGTGGCGCAGGCATGGCCGCCGTAGTGGACAAGA
TAAGAGAGAACCGTGGGCTGGACAACCCCAAAGTGACAGTGGGCGTGGACGGGACTCTGTATAAGCTTCA
TCCTCACTTTGCCAAGGTCATGCATGAGACGGTGAGAGATCTGGCTCCGAAATGTGACGTGTCCTTCCTG
GAATCCGAGGACGGCAGTGGGAAGGGAGCAGCTCTCATCACTGCCGTGGCCTGCCGCATCCGGGAGGCTG
GGCAGAGATAGTCTAGAGTCGACCCGGGCGGCCGCTTCCCTTTAGTGAGGGTTAATGCTTCGAGCAGACA
TGATAAGATACATTGATGAGTTTGGACAAACCACAACTAGAATGCAGTGAAAAAAATGCTTTATTTGTGA
AATTTGTGATGCTATTGCTTTATTTGTAACCATTATAAGCTGCAATAAACAAGTTAACAACAACAATTGC
ATTCATTTTATGTTTCAGGTTCAGGGGGAGATGTGGGAGGTTTTTTAAAGCAAGTAAAACCTCTACAAAT
GTGGTAAAATCCGATAAGGATCGATCCGGGCTGGCGTAATAGCGAAGAGGCCCGCACCGATCGCCCTTCC
CAACAGTTGCGCAGCCTGAATGGCGAATGG
[124 nt withheld, positions 4231-4354]
C
[91 nt withheld, positions 4356-4446]
A
[49 nt withheld, positions 4448-4496]
CCTTTGACGTTGGAGTCCACGTTCTTT
[37 nt withheld, positions 4524-4560]
ACCCTATCTCGGTCTATTCTTTTGATTTATAAGGGATTTTGCCGATTTCGGCCTATTGGTTAAAAAATGA
GCTGATTTAACAAAAATTTAACGCGAATTTTAACAAAATATTAACGCTTACAATTTCCTGATGCGGTATT
TTCTCCTTACGCATCTGTGCGGTATTTCACACCGCATACGCGGATCTGCGCAGCACCATGGCCTGAAATA
ACCTCTGAAAGAGGAACTTGGTTAGGTACCTTCTGAGGCGGAAAGAACCAGCTGTGGAATGTGTGTCAGT
TAGGGTGTGGAAAGTCCCCAGGCTCCCCAGCAGGCAGAAGTATGCAAAGCATGCATCTCAATTAGTCAGC
AACCAGGTGTGGAAAGTCCCCAGGCTCCCCAGCAGGCAGAAGTATGCAAAGCATGCATCTCAATTAGTCA
GCAACCATAGTCCCGCCCCTAACTCCGCCCATCCCGCCCCTAACTCCGCCCAGTTCCGCCCATTCTCCGC
CCCATGGCTGACTAATTTTTTTTATTTATGCAGAGGCCGAGGCCGCCTCGGCCTCTGAGCTATTCCAGAA
GTAGTGAGGAGGCTTTTTTGGAGGCCTAGGCTTTTGCAAAAAGCTTGATTCTTCTGACACAACAGTCTCG
AACTTAAGGCTAGAGCCACCATGATTGAACAAGATGGATTGCACGCAGGTTCTCCGGCCGCTTGGGTGGA
GAGGCTATTCGGCTATGACTGGGCACAACAGACAATCGGCTGCTCTGATGCCGCCGTGTTCCGGCTGTCA
GCGCAGGGGCGCCCGGTTCTTTTTGTCAAGACCGACCTGTCCGGTGCCCTGAATGAACTGCAGGACGAGG
CAGCGCGGCTATCGTGGCTGGCCACGACGGGCGTTCCTTGCGCAGCTGTGCTCGACGTTGTCACTGAAGC
GGGAAGGGACTGGCTGCTATTGGGCGAAGTGCCGGGGCAGGATCTCCTGTCATCTCACCTTGCTCCTGCC
GAGAAAGTATCCATCATGGCTGATGCAATGCGGCGGCTGCATACGCTTGATCCGGCTACCTGCCCATTCG
ACCACCAAGCGAAACATCGCATCGAGCGAGCACGTACTCGGATGGAAGCCGGTCTTGTCGATCAGGATGA
TCTGGACGAAGAGCATCAGGGGCTCGCGCCAGCCGAACTGTTCGCCAGGCTCAAGGCGCGCATGCCCGAC
GGCGAGGATCTCGTCGTGACCCATGGCGATGCCTGCTTGCCGAATATCATGGTGGAAAATGGCCGCTTTT
CTGGATTCATCGACTGTGGCCGGCTGGGTGTGGCGGACCGCTATCAGGACATAGCGTTGGCTACCCGTGA
TATTGCTGAAGAGCTTGGCGGCGAATGGGCTGACCGCTTCCTCGTGCTTTACGGTATCGCCGCTCCCGAT
TCGCAGCGCATCGCCTTCTATCGCCTTCTTGACGAGTTCTTCTGAGCGGGACTCTGGGGTTCGAAATGAC
CGACCAAGCGACGCCCAACCTGCCATCACGATGGCCGCAATAAAATATCTTTATTTTCATTACATCTGTG
TGTTGGTTTTTTGTGTGAATCGATAGCGATAAGGATCCGCGTATGGTGCACTCTCAGTACAATCTGCTCT
GATGCCGCATAGTTAAGCCAGCCCCGACACCCGCCAACACCCGCTGACGCGCCCTGACGGGCTTGTCTGC
TCCCGGCATCCGCTTACAGACAAGCTGTGACCGTCTCCGGGAGCTGCATGTGTCAGAGGTTTTCACCGTC
ATCACCGAAACGCGCGAGACGAAAGGGCCTCGTGATACGCCTATTTTTATAGGTTAATGTCATGATAATA
ATGGTTTCTTAGACGTCAGGTGGCACTTTTCGGGGAAATGTGCGCGGAACCCCTATTTGTTTATTTTTCT
AAATACATTCAAATATGTATCCGCTCATGAGACAATAACCCTGATAAATGCTTCAATAATATTGAAAAAG
GAAGAGTATGAGTATTCAACATTTCCGTGTCGCCCTTATTCCCTTTTTTGCGGCATTTTGCCTTCCTGTT
TTTGCTCACCCAGAAACGCTGGTGAAAGTAAAAGATGCTGAAGATCAGTTGGGTGCACGAGTGGGTTACA
TCGAACTGGATCTCAACAGCGGTAAGATCCTTGAGAGTTTTCGCCCCGAAGAACGTTTTCCAATGATGAG
CACTTTTAAAGTTCTGCTATGTGGCGCGGTATTATCCCGTATTGACGCCGGGCAAGAGCAACTCGGTCGC
CGCATACACTATTCTCAGAATGACTTGGTTGAGTACTCACCAGTCACAGAAAAGCATCTTACGGATGGCA
TGACAGTAAGAGAATTATGCAGTGCTGCCATAACCATGAGTGATAACACTGCGGCCAACTTACTTCTGAC
AACGATCGGAGGACCGAAGGAGCTAACCGCTTTTTTGCACAACATGGGGGATCATGTAACTCGCCTTGAT
CGTTGGGAACCGGAGCTGAATGAAGCCATACCAAACGACGAGCGTGACACCACGATGCCTGTAGCAATGG
CAACAACGTTGCGCAAACTATTAACTGGCGAACTACTTACTCTAGCTTCCCGGCAACAATTAATAGACTG
GATGGAGGCGGATAAAGTTGCAGGACCACTTCTGCGCTCGGCCCTTCCGGCTGGCTGGTTTATTGCTGAT
AAATCTGGAGCCGGTGAGCGTGGGTCTCGCGGTATCATTGCAGCACTGGGGCCAGATGGTAAGCCCTCCC
GTATCGTAGTTATCTACACGACGGGGAGTCAGGCAACTATGGATGAACGAAATAGACAGATCGCTGAGAT
AGGTGCCTCACTGATTAAGCATTGGTAACTGTCAGACCAAGTTTACTCATATATACTTTAGATTGATTTA
AAACTTCATTTTTAATTTAAAAGGATCTAGGTGAAGATCCTTTTTGATAATCTCATGACCAAAATCCCTT
AACGTGAGTTTTCGTTCCACTGAGCGTCAGACCCCGTAGAAAAGATCAAAGGATCTTCTTGAGATCCTTT
TTTTCTGCGCGTAATCTGCTGCTTGCAAACAAAAAAACCACCGCTACCAGCGGTGGTTTGTTTGCCGGAT
CAAGAGCTACCAACTCTTTTTCCGAAGGTAACTGGCTTCAGCAGAGCGCAGATACCAAATACTGTTCTTC
TAGTGTAGCCGTAGTTAGGCCACCACTTCAAGAACTCTGTAGCACCGCCTACATACCTCGCTCTGCTAAT
CCTGTTACCAGTGGCTGCTGCCAGTGGCGATAAGTCGTGTCTTACCGGGTTGGACTCAAGACGATAGTTA
CCGGATAAGGCGCAGCGGTCGGGCTGAACGGGGGGTTCGTGCACACAGCCCAGCTTGGAGCGAACGACCT
ACACCGAACTGAGATACCTACAGCGTGAGCTATGAGAAAGCGCCACGCTTCCCGAAGGGAGAAAGGCGGA
CAGGTATCCGGTAAGCGGCAGGGTCGGAACAGGAGAGCGCACGAGGGAGCTTCCAGGGGGAAACGCCTGG
TATCTTTATAGTCCTGTCGGGTTTCGCCACCTCTGACTTGAGCGTCGATTTTTGTGATGCTCGTCAGGGG
GGCGGAGCCTATGGAAAAACGCCAGCAACGCGGCCTTTTTACGGTTCCTGGCCTTTTGCTGGCCTTTTGC
TCACATGGCTCGACAGATCT
