Features (pLannotate 1.2.2; 19 found; start..end, strand, type, name):
    214..591     +  enhancer       CMV enhancer: human cytomegalovirus immediate early enhancer
    592..803     +  promoter       CMV promoter: human cytomegalovirus (CMV) immediate early promoter
    964..1096    +  intron         chimeric intron: chimera between introns from human β-globin and immunoglobulin heavy chain genes
   1141..1159    +  promoter       T7 promoter: promoter for bacteriophage T7 RNA polymerase
   1182..3932    +  CDS            Hk2: HXK2_RAT - Experimental evidence at protein level: Swiss-Prot protein existence level 1. Catalyzes the phosphorylation of hexose, such as D-glucose and D-fructose, to hexose 6-phosphate (D-glucose 6-phosphate and D- fructose 6-phosphate, respectively) (PubMed:5871820). Mediates the initial step of glycolysis by catalyzing phosphorylation of D-glucose to D-glucose 6-phosphate (PubMed:5871820). Plays a key role in maintaining the integrity of the outer mitochondrial membrane by preventing the release of apoptogenic molecules from the intermembrane space and subsequent apoptosis (By similarity).
   3963..3980    -  promoter       T3 promoter (fragment): promoter for bacteriophage T3 RNA polymerase
   3998..4119    -  polyA_signal   SV40 poly(A) signal: SV40 polyadenylation signal
   4142..4210    -  CDS            large T antigen (fragment): large T antigen from SV40 (simian virus 40)
   4234..4301    +  CDS            lacZα (fragment): LacZα fragment of β-galactosidase; lacZ fragment
   4305..4733    +  rep_origin     f1 ori (sequence partly withheld): f1 bacteriophage origin of replication; arrow indicates direction of (+) strand synthesis
   4761..4812    -  misc_feature   bom (fragment): basis of mobility region from pBR322
   4877..5234    +  promoter       SV40 promoter: SV40 enhancer and early promoter
   5285..6076    +  CDS            neo: KKA2_KLEPN - Also known as kan, nptII. Experimental evidence at protein level: Swiss-Prot protein existence level 1. Resistance to kanamycin, neomycin, paromomycin, ribostamycin, butirosin and gentamicin B. From Klebsiella pneumoniae.
   6143..6191    +  polyA_signal   poly(A) signal: synthetic polyadenylation signal
   6211..6265    -  misc_feature   bom (fragment): basis of mobility region from pBR322
   6367..6402    -  CDS            rop (fragment): Rop protein, which maintains plasmids at low copy number; rop
   6497..6601    +  promoter       AmpR promoter: bla
   6602..7462    +  CDS            AmpR: β-lactamase; bla; confers resistance to ampicillin, carbenicillin, and related antibiotics
   7633..1       +  rep_origin     ori (across the origin): high-copy-number ColE1/pMB1/pBR322/pUC origin of replication
>Addgene plasmid #99240 | pCI-Neo-HKIImut | addgene full sequence | sequence record 190926 | Addgene NGS Result
AAACGCCAGCAACGCGGCCTTTTTACGGTTCCTGGCCTTTTGCTGGCCTTTTGCTCACATGGCTCGACAG
ATCTTCAATATTGGCCATTAGCCATATTATTCATTGGTTATATAGCATAAATCAATATTGGCTATTGGCC
ATTGCATACGTTGTATCTATATCATAATATGTACATTTATATTGGCTCATGTCCAATATGACCGCCATGT
TGGCATTGATTATTGACTAGTTATTAATAGTAATCAATTACGGGGTCATTAGTTCATAGCCCATATATGG
AGTTCCGCGTTACATAACTTACGGTAAATGGCCCGCCTGGCTGACCGCCCAACGACCCCCGCCCATTGAC
GTCAATAATGACGTATGTTCCCATAGTAACGCCAATAGGGACTTTCCATTGACGTCAATGGGTGGAGTAT
TTACGGTAAACTGCCCACTTGGCAGTACATCAAGTGTATCATATGCCAAGTCCGCCCCCTATTGACGTCA
ATGACGGTAAATGGCCCGCCTGGCATTATGCCCAGTACATGACCTTACGGGACTTTCCTACTTGGCAGTA
CATCTACGTATTAGTCATCGCTATTACCATGGTGATGCGGTTTTGGCAGTACACCAATGGGCGTGGATAG
CGGTTTGACTCACGGGGATTTCCAAGTCTCCACCCCATTGACGTCAATGGGAGTTTGTTTTGGCACCAAA
ATCAACGGGACTTTCCAAAATGTCGTAACAACTGCGATCGCCCGCCCCGTTGACGCAAATGGGCGGTAGG
CGTGTACGGTGGGAGGTCTATATAAGCAGAGCTCGTTTAGTGAACCGTCAGATCACTAGAAGCTTTATTG
CGGTAGTTTATCACAGTTAAATTGCTAACGCAGTCAGTGCTTCTGACACAACAGTCTCGAACTTAAGCTG
CAGTGACTCTCTTAAGGTAGCCTTGCAGAAGTTGGTCGTGAGGCACTGGGCAGGTAAGTATCAAGGTTAC
AAGACAGGTTTAAGGAGACCAATAGAAACTGGGCTTGTCGAGACAGAGAAGACTCTTGCGTTTCTGATAG
GCACCTATTGGTCTTACTGACATCCACTTTGCCTTTCTCTCCACAGGTGTCCACTCCCAGTTCAATTACA
GCTCTTAAGGCTAGAGTACTTAATACGACTCACTATAGGCTAGCCTCGAGAATTCGCCACCATGGTCGCC
TCGCATATGATCGCCTGCTTATTCACGGAGCTCAACCAAAACCAAGTGCAGAAGGTTGACCAATTTCTCT
ACCACATGCGTCTCTCAGATGAGACCCTTCTGGAGATTTCTAGGCGGTTCCGGAAGGAGATGGAGAAAGG
GCTAGGAGCTACCACGCACCCTACAGCAGCTGTGAAAATGTTGCCTACCTTTGTGAGGTCAACTCCGGAT
GGGACAGAACATGGGGAGTTCCTGGCTCTGGATCTTGGAGGAACCAACTTCCGTGTGCTCCGAGTAAGGG
TGACGGACAATGGCCTCCAGAGAGTGGAGATGGAGAACCAGATCTACGCCATCCTTGAGGACATCATGCG
GGGCAGTGGAACCCAGCTGTTTGACCACATCGCCGAATGCCTGGCCAACTTCATGGACAAGCTACAAATC
AAAGAGAAGAAGCTCCCTCTGGGTTTCACCTTCTCGTTCCCCTGCCACCAGACAAAACTGGATGAGAGTT
TTTTGGTCTCGTGGACTAAGGGGTTCAAGTCCAGTGGCGTGGAAGGCAGAGATGTGGTGGACCTGATCCG
GAAGGCTATCCAGCGCAGAGGGGACTTTGACATTGACATTGTGGCCGTGGTGAATGACACAGTTGGGACC
ATGATGACTTGTGGCTATGATGATCAGAACTGCGAGATTGGTCTCATTGTGGGCACTGGCAGCAACGCCT
GCTACATGGAGGAAATGCGTCATATTGACATGGTGGAGGGAGATGAGGGGCGCATGTGCATCAACATGGA
GTGGGGAGCCTTTGGGGACGACGGTACACTCAATGACATCCGAACCGAGTTTGACCGAGAGATCGACATG
GGCTCGCTGAACCCTGGGAAGCAGCTGTTTGAGAAGATGATTAGCGGGATGTACATGGGGGAGCTGGTCA
GGCTCATCCTGGTGAAGATGGCCAAGGCAGAGCTGTTGTTCCAAGGGAAACTCAGCCCAGAACTCCTTAC
CACTGGCTCCTTCGAGACCAAAGATGTCTCGGATATTGAAGAGGATAAGGATGGAATCGAGAAGGCCTAC
CAAATCCTGATGCGCCTGGGTCTGAATCCATTGCAGGAGGATTGTGTGGCCACGCACCGAATCTGCCAGA
TTGCGTCCACGCGCTCGGCCAGTCTGTGCGCAGCCACCCTGGCCGCGGTGCTGTGGCGAATCAAAGAGAA
CAAGGGCGAGGAGCGACTTCGCTCCACCATCGGTGTCGATGGCTCCGTCTACAAGAAACATCCCCATTTT
GCCAAGCGTCTCCATAAGGCAGTGAGGAGGCTGGTGCCCGACTGTGATGTCCGCTTCCTCCGCTCTGAGG
ATGGCAGCGGCAAGGGGGCTGCTATGGTGACGGCGGTGGCTTACCGTCTGGCTGACCAACACCGGGCCCG
CCAGAAGACCCTGGAGTCTCTGAAGCTGAGCCACGAGCAGCTTCTGGAGGTTAAGAGAAGAATGAAGGTG
GAAATGGAGCAGGGTCTGAGCAAGGAGACGCATGCGGTCGCCCCTGTGAAGATGCTGCCCACTTACGTGT
GTGCCACTCCAGATGGCACAGAGAAAGGAGACTTCTTGGCCTTGGATCTTGGAGGAACAAACTTCCGGGT
CCTGCTGGTGCGTGTGCGTAATGGCAAGCGGAGGGGCGTGGAGGTGCATAACAAGATCTACTCCATCCCA
CAGGAGGTTATGCATGGCACTGGGGAAGAGCTCTTCGACCACATTGTCCAGTGCATTGCGGACTTCCTGG
AGTACATGGGCATGAAGGGCGTGTCCCTGCCTTTGGGTTTCACATTCTCCTTCCCTTGCCAGCAGAACAG
CCTAGACCAGAGCATCCTCCTCAAGTGGACAAAGGGATTCAAGGCATCTGGCTGCGAGGGTGAGGATGTG
GTCACCTTGCTGAAGGAAGCGATTCACCGGCGAGAGGAGTTTGACCTGGATGTGGTTGCCGTGGTGAATG
ACACAGTTGGGACTATGATGACTTGTGGCTACGAAGACCCTCACTGTGAAGTTGGCCTTATTGTTGGCAC
CGGAAGCAACGCCTGCTACATGGAAGAGATGCGTAATGTGGAGCTGGTGGACGGAGGGGAGGGACGGATG
TGTGTCAACATGGAGTGGGGAGCATTTGGGGACAATGGCTGCCTGGATGACTTGCGGACCGTGTTTGATG
TTGCTGTGGATGAGCTTTCTCTCAACCCTGGCAAACAGAGGTTCGAGAAGATGATCAGCGGCATGTACTT
GGGAGAGATTGTGCGCAACATTCTCATCGATTTCACGAAGCGGGGGCTGCTCTTCCGAGGCCGCATCTCA
GAGCGCCTCAAGACAAGGGGAATCTCTGAAACTAAGTTCCTGTCTCAGATAGAGAGCGACTGCCTAGCCC
TGCTACAGGTTCGTGCCATCCTGCGCCACCTAGGGCTGGAGAGCACGTGCGATGACAGCATCATCGTGAA
GGAGGTGTGCACTGTGGTTGCCCGGCGCGCTGCACAGCTCTGTGGCGCAGGCATGGCCGCCGTAGTGGAC
AAGATAAGAGAGAACCGTGGGCTGGACAACCCCAAAGTGACAGTGGGCGTGGACGGGACTCTGTATAAGC
TTCATCCTCACTTTGCCAAGGTCATGCATGAGACGGTGAGAGATCTGGCTCCGAAATGTGACGTGTCCTT
CCTGGAATCCGAGGACGGCAGTGGGAAGGGAGCAGCTCTCATCACTGCCGTGGCCTGCCGCATCCGGGAG
GCTGGGCAGAGATAGTCTAGAGTCGACCCGGGCGGCCGCTTCCCTTTAGTGAGGGTTAATGCTTCGAGCA
GACATGATAAGATACATTGATGAGTTTGGACAAACCACAACTAGAATGCAGTGAAAAAAATGCTTTATTT
GTGAAATTTGTGATGCTATTGCTTTATTTGTAACCATTATAAGCTGCAATAAACAAGTTAACAACAACAA
TTGCATTCATTTTATGTTTCAGGTTCAGGGGGAGATGTGGGAGGTTTTTTAAAGCAAGTAAAACCTCTAC
AAATGTGGTAAAATCCGATAAGGATCGATCCGGGCTGGCGTAATAGCGAAGAGGCCCGCACCGATCGCCC
TTCCCAACAGTTGCGCAGCCTGAATGGCGAATGG
[124 nt withheld, positions 4305-4428]
C
[91 nt withheld, positions 4430-4520]
A
[49 nt withheld, positions 4522-4570]
CCTTTGACGTTGGAGTCCACGTTCTTT
[37 nt withheld, positions 4598-4634]
ACCCTATCTCGGTCTATTCTTTTGATTTATAAGGGATTTTGCCGATTTCGGCCTATTGGTTAAAAAATGA
GCTGATTTAACAAAAATTTAACGCGAATTTTAACAAAATATTAACGCTTACAATTTCCTGATGCGGTATT
TTCTCCTTACGCATCTGTGCGGTATTTCACACCGCATACGCGGATCTGCGCAGCACCATGGCCTGAAATA
ACCTCTGAAAGAGGAACTTGGTTAGGTACCTTCTGAGGCGGAAAGAACCAGCTGTGGAATGTGTGTCAGT
TAGGGTGTGGAAAGTCCCCAGGCTCCCCAGCAGGCAGAAGTATGCAAAGCATGCATCTCAATTAGTCAGC
AACCAGGTGTGGAAAGTCCCCAGGCTCCCCAGCAGGCAGAAGTATGCAAAGCATGCATCTCAATTAGTCA
GCAACCATAGTCCCGCCCCTAACTCCGCCCATCCCGCCCCTAACTCCGCCCAGTTCCGCCCATTCTCCGC
CCCATGGCTGACTAATTTTTTTTATTTATGCAGAGGCCGAGGCCGCCTCGGCCTCTGAGCTATTCCAGAA
GTAGTGAGGAGGCTTTTTTGGAGGCCTAGGCTTTTGCAAAAAGCTTGATTCTTCTGACACAACAGTCTCG
AACTTAAGGCTAGAGCCACCATGATTGAACAAGATGGATTGCACGCAGGTTCTCCGGCCGCTTGGGTGGA
GAGGCTATTCGGCTATGACTGGGCACAACAGACAATCGGCTGCTCTGATGCCGCCGTGTTCCGGCTGTCA
GCGCAGGGGCGCCCGGTTCTTTTTGTCAAGACCGACCTGTCCGGTGCCCTGAATGAACTGCAGGACGAGG
CAGCGCGGCTATCGTGGCTGGCCACGACGGGCGTTCCTTGCGCAGCTGTGCTCGACGTTGTCACTGAAGC
GGGAAGGGACTGGCTGCTATTGGGCGAAGTGCCGGGGCAGGATCTCCTGTCATCTCACCTTGCTCCTGCC
GAGAAAGTATCCATCATGGCTGATGCAATGCGGCGGCTGCATACGCTTGATCCGGCTACCTGCCCATTCG
ACCACCAAGCGAAACATCGCATCGAGCGAGCACGTACTCGGATGGAAGCCGGTCTTGTCGATCAGGATGA
TCTGGACGAAGAGCATCAGGGGCTCGCGCCAGCCGAACTGTTCGCCAGGCTCAAGGCGCGCATGCCCGAC
GGCGAGGATCTCGTCGTGACCCATGGCGATGCCTGCTTGCCGAATATCATGGTGGAAAATGGCCGCTTTT
CTGGATTCATCGACTGTGGCCGGCTGGGTGTGGCGGACCGCTATCAGGACATAGCGTTGGCTACCCGTGA
TATTGCTGAAGAGCTTGGCGGCGAATGGGCTGACCGCTTCCTCGTGCTTTACGGTATCGCCGCTCCCGAT
TCGCAGCGCATCGCCTTCTATCGCCTTCTTGACGAGTTCTTCTGAGCGGGACTCTGGGGTTCGAAATGAC
CGACCAAGCGACGCCCAACCTGCCATCACGATGGCCGCAATAAAATATCTTTATTTTCATTACATCTGTG
TGTTGGTTTTTTGTGTGAATCGATAGCGATAAGGATCCGCGTATGGTGCACTCTCAGTACAATCTGCTCT
GATGCCGCATAGTTAAGCCAGCCCCGACACCCGCCAACACCCGCTGACGCGCCCTGACGGGCTTGTCTGC
TCCCGGCATCCGCTTACAGACAAGCTGTGACCGTCTCCGGGAGCTGCATGTGTCAGAGGTTTTCACCGTC
ATCACCGAAACGCGCGAGACGAAAGGGCCTCGTGATACGCCTATTTTTATAGGTTAATGTCATGATAATA
ATGGTTTCTTAGACGTCAGGTGGCACTTTTCGGGGAAATGTGCGCGGAACCCCTATTTGTTTATTTTTCT
AAATACATTCAAATATGTATCCGCTCATGAGACAATAACCCTGATAAATGCTTCAATAATATTGAAAAAG
GAAGAGTATGAGTATTCAACATTTCCGTGTCGCCCTTATTCCCTTTTTTGCGGCATTTTGCCTTCCTGTT
TTTGCTCACCCAGAAACGCTGGTGAAAGTAAAAGATGCTGAAGATCAGTTGGGTGCACGAGTGGGTTACA
TCGAACTGGATCTCAACAGCGGTAAGATCCTTGAGAGTTTTCGCCCCGAAGAACGTTTTCCAATGATGAG
CACTTTTAAAGTTCTGCTATGTGGCGCGGTATTATCCCGTATTGACGCCGGGCAAGAGCAACTCGGTCGC
CGCATACACTATTCTCAGAATGACTTGGTTGAGTACTCACCAGTCACAGAAAAGCATCTTACGGATGGCA
TGACAGTAAGAGAATTATGCAGTGCTGCCATAACCATGAGTGATAACACTGCGGCCAACTTACTTCTGAC
AACGATCGGAGGACCGAAGGAGCTAACCGCTTTTTTGCACAACATGGGGGATCATGTAACTCGCCTTGAT
CGTTGGGAACCGGAGCTGAATGAAGCCATACCAAACGACGAGCGTGACACCACGATGCCTGTAGCAATGG
CAACAACGTTGCGCAAACTATTAACTGGCGAACTACTTACTCTAGCTTCCCGGCAACAATTAATAGACTG
GATGGAGGCGGATAAAGTTGCAGGACCACTTCTGCGCTCGGCCCTTCCGGCTGGCTGGTTTATTGCTGAT
AAATCTGGAGCCGGTGAGCGTGGGTCTCGCGGTATCATTGCAGCACTGGGGCCAGATGGTAAGCCCTCCC
GTATCGTAGTTATCTACACGACGGGGAGTCAGGCAACTATGGATGAACGAAATAGACAGATCGCTGAGAT
AGGTGCCTCACTGATTAAGCATTGGTAACTGTCAGACCAAGTTTACTCATATATACTTTAGATTGATTTA
AAACTTCATTTTTAATTTAAAAGGATCTAGGTGAAGATCCTTTTTGATAATCTCATGACCAAAATCCCTT
AACGTGAGTTTTCGTTCCACTGAGCGTCAGACCCCGTAGAAAAGATCAAAGGATCTTCTTGAGATCCTTT
TTTTCTGCGCGTAATCTGCTGCTTGCAAACAAAAAAACCACCGCTACCAGCGGTGGTTTGTTTGCCGGAT
CAAGAGCTACCAACTCTTTTTCCGAAGGTAACTGGCTTCAGCAGAGCGCAGATACCAAATACTGTTCTTC
TAGTGTAGCCGTAGTTAGGCCACCACTTCAAGAACTCTGTAGCACCGCCTACATACCTCGCTCTGCTAAT
CCTGTTACCAGTGGCTGCTGCCAGTGGCGATAAGTCGTGTCTTACCGGGTTGGACTCAAGACGATAGTTA
CCGGATAAGGCGCAGCGGTCGGGCTGAACGGGGGGTTCGTGCACACAGCCCAGCTTGGAGCGAACGACCT
ACACCGAACTGAGATACCTACAGCGTGAGCTATGAGAAAGCGCCACGCTTCCCGAAGGGAGAAAGGCGGA
CAGGTATCCGGTAAGCGGCAGGGTCGGAACAGGAGAGCGCACGAGGGAGCTTCCAGGGGGAAACGCCTGG
TATCTTTATAGTCCTGTCGGGTTTCGCCACCTCTGACTTGAGCGTCGATTTTTGTGATGCTCGTCAGGGG
GGCGGAGCCTATGGAA
